>Addgene plasmid #122120 | Foxf1 HA pShuttle | addgene full sequence | sequence record 235982 | Addgene NGS Result
GACATTGATTATTGACTAGTTATTAATAGTAATCAATTACGGGGTCATTAGTTCATAGCCCATATATGGA
GTTCCGCGTTACATAACTTACGGTAAATGGCCCGCCTGGCTGACCGCCCAACGACCCCCGCCCATTGACG
TCAATAATGACGTATGTTCCCATAGTAACGCCAATAGGGACTTTCCATTGACGTCAATGGGTGGAGTATT
TACGGTAAACTGCCCACTTGGCAGTACATCAAGTGTATCATATGCCAAGTACGCCCCCTATTGACGTCAA
TGACGGTAAATGGCCCGCCTGGCATTATGCCCAGTACATGACCTTATGGGACTTTCCTACTTGGCAGTAC
ATCTACGTATTAGTCATCGCTATTACCATGGTGATGCGGTTTTGGCAGTACATCAATGGGCGTGGATAGC
GGTTTGACTCACGGGGATTTCCAAGTCTCCACCCCATTGACGTCAATGGGAGTTTGTTTTGGCACCAAAA
TCAACGGGACTTTCCAAAATGTCGTAACAACTCCGCCCCATTGACGCAAATGGGCGGTAGGCGTGTACGG
TGGGAGGTCTATATAAGCAGAGCTCTCTGGCTAACTAGAGAACCCACTGCTTACTGGCTTATCGAAATTA
ATACGACTCACTATAGGGAGACCCAAGCTGGCTAGCATGTACCCATACGATGTTCCAGATTACGCTGGGC
CCTCTAGAATGGACCCCGCGGCGGCGGGCCCCACCAAGGCCAAGAAGACCAACGCCGGCGTGCGGCGGCC
GGAGAAGCCGCCCTACTCGTACATCGCGCTCATCGTCATGGCTATCCAGAGCTCGCCCAGCAAGCGCCTG
ACCCTCAGCGAGATCTACCAGTTTCTTCAGGCGCGCTTCCCCTTCTTCCGCGGCGCCTACCAGGGCTGGA
AGAACTCCGTGCGCCACAACCTGTCGCTCAACGAGTGCTTCATCAAACTGCCCAAGGGCCTCGGGCGACC
CGGCAAGGGCCACTACTGGACCATCGATCCGGCTAGCGAGTTTATGTTCGAGGAGGGCTCGTTCCGCCGG
CGGCCGCGCGGCTTCCGAAGGAAATGCCAGGCGCTCAAGCCTGTGTACAGCATGGTGAACGGGCTGGGCT
TCAACCACCTCCCCGACACCTACGGCTTCCAGGGCTCCGGAGGCCTCTCGTGCGCGCCCAACAGCCTGGC
GCTGGAGGGCGGCTTGGGCATGATGAATGGCCATTTGGCTGGCAACGTGGACGGCATGGCTTTGCCCAGC
CACTCGGTGCCACACCTGCCCTCCAACGGCGGCCACTCGTACATGGGTGGCTGCGGTGGCTCTGCGGCCG
GGGAGTACCCGCACCACGACAGCTCGGTGCCCGCTTCACCGCTGCTGCCGGCCGGCGCCGGCGGAGTCAT
GGAGCCGCACGCCGTTTACTCCAGCTCTGCAGCAGCCTGGCCGCCCGCGGCCTCCGCGGCTCTCAACAGC
GGGGCCTCCTACATCAAGCAACAGCCTCTGTCCCCTTGCAACCCAGCCGCCAACCCCCTGTCTGGCAGCA
TCTCCACGCACTCCCTGGAGCAGCCATACCTTCACCAAAACAGTCACAACGGGCCGGCAGAACTGCAAGG
CATCCCTCGGTATCACTCACAGTCGCCCAGCATGTGTGACAGAAAGGAGTTTGTCTTCTCTTTCAATGCC
ATGGCCTCTTCTTCTATGCATACAACAGGCGGAGGATCTTACTATCACCAGCAGGTCACCTACCAAGACA
TCAAGCCGTGTGTGATGTGAGGTACCAAGCTTAAGTTTAAACCGCTGATCAGCCTCGACTGTGCCTTCTA
GTTGCCAGCCATCTGTTGTTTGCCCCTCCCCCGTGCCTTCCTTGACCCTGGAAGGTGCCACTCCCACTGT
CCTTTCCTAATAAAATGAGGAAATTGCATCGCATTGTCTGAGTAGGTGTCATTCTATTCTGGGGGGTGGG
GTGGGGCAGGACAGCAAGGGGGAGGATTGGGAAGACAATAGCAGGCATGCTGGGGATGCGGTGGGCTCTA
TGGCTTCTGAGGCGGAAAGAACCAGCAGATCTGCAGATCTGAATTCATCTATGTCGGGTGCGGAGAAAGA
GGTAATGAAATGGCATTATGGGTATTATGGGTCTGCATTAATGAATCGGCCAACGCGCGGGGAGAGGCGG
TTTGCGTATTGGGCGCTCTTCCGCTTCCTCGCTCACTGACTCGCTGCGCTCGGTCGTTCGGCTGCGGCGA
GCGGTATCAGCTCACTCAAAGGCGGTAATACGGTTATCCACAGAATCAGGGGATAACGCAGGAAAGAACA
TGTGAGCAAAAGGCCAGCAAAAGGCCAGGAACCGTAAAAAGGCCGCGTTGCTGGCGTTTTTCCATAGGCT
CCGCCCCCCTGACGAGCATCACAAAAATCGACGCTCAAGTCAGAGGTGGCGAAACCCGACAGGACTATAA
AGATACCAGGCGTTTCCCCCTGGAAGCTCCCTCGTGCGCTCTCCTGTTCCGACCCTGCCGCTTACCGGAT
ACCTGTCCGCCTTTCTCCCTTCGGGAAGCGTGGCGCTTTCTCATAGCTCACGCTGTAGGTATCTCAGTTC
GGTGTAGGTCGTTCGCTCCAAGCTGGGCTGTGTGCACGAACCCCCCGTTCAGCCCGACCGCTGCGCCTTA
TCCGGTAACTATCGTCTTGAGTCCAACCCGGTAAGACACGACTTATCGCCACTGGCAGCAGCCACTGGTA
ACAGGATTAGCAGAGCGAGGTATGTAGGCGGTGCTACAGAGTTCTTGAAGTGGTGGCCTAACTACGGCTA
CACTAGAAGAACAGTATTTGGTATCTGCGCTCTGCTGAAGCCAGTTACCTTCGGAAAAAGAGTTGGTAGC
TCTTGATCCGGCAAACAAACCACCGCTGGTAGCGGTGGTTTTTTTGTTTGCAAGCAGCAGATTACGCGCA
GAAAAAAAGGATCTCAAGAAGATCCTTTGATCTTTTCTACGGGGTCTGACGCTCAGTGGAACGAAAACTC
ACGTTAAGGGATTTTGGTCATGAGATTATCAAAAAGGATCTTCACCTAGATCCTTTTGATCCTCCGGCGT
TCAGCCTGTGCCACAGCCGACAGGATGGTGACCACCATTTGCCCCATATCACCGTCGGTACTGATCCCGT
CGTCAATAAACCGAACCGCTACACCCTGAGCATCAAACTCTTTTATCAGTTGGATCATGTCGGCGGTGTC
GCGGCCAAGACGGTCGAGCTTCTTCACCAGAATGACATCACCTTCCTCCACCTTCATCCTCAGCAAATCC
AGCCCTTCCCGATCTGTTGAACTGCCGGATGCCTTGTCGGTAAAGATGCGGTTAGCTTTTACCCCTGCAT
CTTTGAGCGCTGAGGTCTGCCTCGTGAAGAAGGTGTTGCTGACTCATACCAGGCCTGAATCGCCCCATCA
TCCAGCCAGAAAGTGAGGGAGCCACGGTTGATGAGAGCTTTGTTGTAGGTGGACCAGTTGGTGATTTTGA
ACTTTTGCTTTGCCACGGAACGGTCTGCGTTGTCGGGAAGATGCGTGATCTGATCCTTCAACTCAGCAAA
AGTTCGATTTATTCAACAAAGCCGCCGTCCCGTCAAGTCAGCGTAATGCTCTGCCAGTGTTACAACCAAT
TAACCAATTCTGATTAGAAAAACTCATCGAGCATCAAATGAAACTGCAATTTATTCATATCAGGATTATC
AATACCATATTTTTGAAAAAGCCGTTTCTGTAATGAAGGAGAAAACTCACCGAGGCAGTTCCATAGGATG
GCAAGATCCTGGTATCGGTCTGCGATTCCGACTCGTCCAACATCAATACAACCTATTAATTTCCCCTCGT
CAAAAATAAGGTTATCAAGTGAGAAATCACCATGAGTGACGACTGAATCCGGTGAGAATGGCAAAAGCTT
ATGCATTTCTTTCCAGACTTGTTCAACAGGCCAGCCATTACGCTCGTCATCAAAATCACTCGCATCAACC
AAACCGTTATTCATTCGTGATTGCGCCTGAGCGAGACGAAATACGCGATCGCTGTTAAAAGGACAATTAC
AAACAGGAATCGAATGCAACCGGCGCAGGAACACTGCCAGCGCATCAACAATATTTTCACCTGAATCAGG
ATATTCTTCTAATACCTGGAATGCTGTTTTCCCGGGGATCGCAGTGGTGAGTAACCATGCATCATCAGGA
GTACGGATAAAATGCTTGATGGTCGGAAGAGGCATAAATTCCGTCAGCCAGTTTAGTCTGACCATCTCAT
CTGTAACATCATTGGCAACGCTACCTTTGCCATGTTTCAGAAACAACTCTGGCGCATCGGGCTTCCCATA
CAATCGATAGATTGTCGCACCTGATTGCCCGACATTATCGCGAGCCCATTTATACCCATATAAATCAGCA
TCCATGTTGGAATTTAATCGCGGCCTCGAGCAAGACGTTTCCCGTTGAATATGGCTCATAACACCCCTTG
TATTACTGTTTATGTAAGCAGACAGTTTTATTGTTCATGATGATATATTTTTATCTTGTGCAATGTAACA
TCAGAGATTTTGAGACACAACGTGGCTTTGTTGAATAAATCGAACTTTTGCTGAGTTGAAGGATCAGATC
ACGCATCTTCCCGACAACGCAGACCGTTCCGTGGCAAAGCAAAAGTTCAAAATCACCAACTGGTCCACCT
ACAACAAAGCTCTCATCAACCGTGGCTCCCTCACTTTCTGGCTGGATGATGGGGCGATTCAGGCCTGGTA
TGAGTCAGCAACACCTTCTTCACGAGGCAGACCTCAGCGCTAGATTATTGAAGCATTTATCAGGGTTATT
GTCTCATGAGCGGATACATATTTGAATGTATTTAGAAAAATAAACAAATAGGGGTTCCGCGCACATTTCC
CCGAAAAGTGCCACCTGACGTAACTATAACGGTCCTAAGGTAGCGAAAGCTCAGATCTCCCGATCCCCTA
TGGTGCACTCTCAGTACAATCTGCTCTGATGCCGCATAGTTAAGCCAGTATCTGCTCCCTGCTTGTGTGT
TGGAGGTCGCTGAGTAGTGCGCGAGCAAAATTTAAGCTACAACAAGGCAAGGCTTGACCGACAATTGCAT
GAAGAATCTGCTTAGGGTTAGGCGTTTTGCGCTGCTTCGCGATGTACGGGCCAGATATACGCGTT
Features (pLannotate 1.2.2; 16 found; start..end, strand, type, name):
      1..380     +  enhancer       CMV enhancer: human cytomegalovirus immediate early enhancer
    381..584     +  promoter       CMV promoter: human cytomegalovirus (CMV) immediate early promoter
    580..613     +  LTR            5' LTR (truncated) (fragment): truncated 5' long terminal repeat (LTR) from HIV-1
    629..647     +  promoter       T7 promoter: promoter for bacteriophage T7 RNA polymerase
    670..696     +  CDS            3xHA (fragment): three tandem HA epitope tags
    709..1767    +  CDS            Foxf1 (fragment): FOXF1_MOUSE - Also known as Fkhl5, Foxf1a, Freac1, Hfh8. Experimental evidence at transcript level: Swiss-Prot protein existence level 2. Probable transcription activator for a number of lung- specific genes. From Mus musculus (Mouse).
   1809..2033    +  polyA_signal   bGH poly(A) signal: bovine growth hormone polyadenylation signal
   2037..2056    +  promoter       SV40 promoter (fragment): SV40 enhancer and early promoter
   2133..2186    -  CDS            lacI (fragment): lac repressor; lacI; The lac repressor binds to the lac operator to inhibit transcription in E. coli. This inhibition can be relieved by adding lactose or isopropyl-β-D-thiogalactopyranoside (IPTG).
   2369..2957    -  rep_origin     ori: high-copy-number ColE1/pMB1/pBR322/pUC origin of replication
   3068..3379    -  CDS            tnpR (fragment): TNR3_ECOLX - Experimental evidence at protein level: Swiss-Prot protein existence level 1. Resolvase catalyzes the resolution (a site-specific recombination) of the cointegrated replicon to yield the final transposition products. From Escherichia coli.
   3367..3513    -  CDS            TRA2_ECOLX (fragment): Protein predicted: Swiss-Prot protein existence level 4. Required for transposition of transposon Tn903. From Escherichia coli.
   3654..4469    -  CDS            KanR: aminoglycoside phosphotransferase; aph(3')-Ia; confers resistance to kanamycin in bacteria or G418 (Geneticin®) in eukaryotes
   4654..4800    +  CDS            TRA2_ECOLX (fragment): Protein predicted: Swiss-Prot protein existence level 4. Required for transposition of transposon Tn903. From Escherichia coli.
   4804..4891    -  promoter       AmpR promoter (fragment): bla
   4969..5021    -  misc_feature   bom (fragment): basis of mobility region from pBR322
