[The description below was written by a language model from this plasmid's Addgene catalogue record and pLannotate feature annotations shown in this document.]
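Description:
Foxf1 HA pShuttle is a 5.2 kb mammalian expression plasmid built on the Clontech pShuttle backbone, carrying the mouse forkhead transcription factor Foxf1 with an N-terminal HA epitope tag. It is propagated in E. coli as a high-copy plasmid from a ColE1/pUC-type origin and selected with kanamycin through an aph(3')-Ia (KanR) gene. The short Tn903 transposase, tnpR, lacI, AmpR promoter, bom and SV40 promoter matches flagged in the backbone are fragments only. They most likely reflect remnants of how the resistance cassette and vector were assembled rather than functional elements.

The expression cassette is a simple one. The human cytomegalovirus immediate early enhancer and promoter drive constitutive transcription in mammalian cells, followed by a T7 promoter that could support in vitro transcription or serve as a sequencing primer site. Next comes a short HA-encoding segment, annotated as a partial match to a 3xHA element and long enough for about one epitope copy. It is followed by the Foxf1 coding region of about 1.06 kb and a bovine growth hormone polyadenylation signal. A small annotated match to a truncated HIV-1 LTR immediately downstream of the CMV promoter is a brief fragment and does not indicate a lentiviral design. The restriction sites used for cloning are not recorded.

The stated purpose is expression of Foxf1 in mammalian cells, with the HA tag allowing detection or immunoprecipitation of the protein. The associated work examined Foxf1 binding to serum response factor and myocardin in regulating gene transcription in visceral smooth muscle cells. pShuttle vectors are generally designed so the cassette can be transferred into an adenoviral genome, but the record does not state that this was done here.
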