Addgene plasmid #122120: Foxf1 HA pShuttle
Purpose: Expression of Foxf1 in mammalian cells
Depositing lab: Paul Herring. Depositing organization: Indiana University School of Medicine, Indianapolis. Publication: The transcription factor Foxf1 binds to serum response factor and myocardin to regulate gene transcription in visceral smooth muscle cells. Hoggatt AM, Kim JR, Ustiyan V, Ren X, Kalin TV, Kalinichenko VV, Herring BP. J Biol Chem. 2013 Oct 4;288(40):28477-87. doi: 10.1074/jbc.M113.478974. Epub 2013 Aug 14. PubMed 23946491.
Backbone
  Vector backbone: pShuttle
  Backbone manufacturer: Clontech
  Vector type: Mammalian Expression
Growth in bacteria
  Bacterial resistance: Kanamycin, 50 μg/mL
  Growth temperature: 37°C
  Growth strain: DH5alpha
  Copy number: High Copy
Gene/Insert
  Gene/Insert name: Foxf1
  Species: M. musculus (mouse)
  Insert size (bp): 1062
  Entrez Gene: Foxf1 (a.k.a. FREAC1, Foxf1a, Freac-1, HFH-8, Hfh8)
  Tag / fusion protein: HA (N terminal on insert)
  Cloning method: Restriction Enzyme; 5′ cloning site Unknown (unknown if destroyed); 3′ cloning site Unknown (unknown if destroyed)
Terms and licenses: Academic/Nonprofit Terms; Industry Terms: Not Available to Industry
How to cite: Foxf1 HA pShuttle was a gift from Paul Herring (Addgene plasmid # 122120 ; http://n2t.net/addgene:122120 ; RRID:Addgene_122120)
